Addgene plasmid #23796: pDONR223-CSNK1D
Depositing lab: William Hahn & David Root. Depositing organization: Dana-Farber Cancer Institute. Publication: COT drives resistance to RAF inhibition through MAP kinase pathway reactivation. Johannessen CM, Boehm JS, Kim SY, Thomas SR, Wardwell L, Johnson LA, Emery CM, Stransky N, Cogdill AP, Barretina J, Caponigro G, Hieronymus H, Murray RR, Salehi-Ashtiani K, Hill DE, Vidal M, Zhao JJ, Yang X, Alkan O, Kim S, Harris JL, Wilson CJ, Myer VE, Finan PM, Root DE, Roberts TM, Golub T, Flaherty KT, Dummer R, Weber BL, Sellers WR, Schlegel R, Wargo JA, Hahn WC, Garraway LA. Nature. 2010 Dec 16;468(7326):968-72. doi: 10.1038/nature09627 PubMed 21107320.
Backbone
  Vector backbone: pDONR223
  Backbone manufacturer: Invitrogen
  Backbone size w/o insert (bp): 5005
  Vector type: Gateway Donor vector
Growth in bacteria
  Bacterial resistance: Spectinomycin, 50 μg/mL
  Growth temperature: 37°C
  Growth strain: DH5alpha
  Copy number: High Copy
Gene/Insert
  Gene/Insert name: CSNK1D (alt name: casein kinase 1, delta)
  Species: H. sapiens (human)
  Insert size (bp): 1248
  Entrez Gene: CSNK1D (a.k.a. ASPS, CKI-delta, CKId, CKIdelta, FASPS2, HCKID)
  Cloning method: Gateway Cloning
  Sequencing primers: 5′ M13pUC-fwd; 3′ M13rev
Terms and licenses: Academic/Nonprofit Terms; Industry Terms: Not Available to Industry
Depositor comments: The ORF has no Stop codon. This design enables easy recombination into a destination vector to add an epitope tag of choice and Stop codon to the ORF. Do NOT use this plasmid directly for transfections. A set of 4 custom lentiviral vectors is available ( pLX301 (http://www.addgene.org/25895/) , pLX302 (http://www.addgene.org/25896/) , pLX303 (http://www.addgene.org/25897/) , pLX304 (http://www.addgene.org/25890/) ) to be used to express these ORFs in mammalian cells. These plasmids are not included in the kit and must be ordered separately.
How to cite: pDONR223-CSNK1D was a gift from William Hahn & David Root (Addgene plasmid # 23796 ; http://n2t.net/addgene:23796 ; RRID:Addgene_23796)
