[The description below was written by a language model from this plasmid's Addgene catalogue record.]
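Description:
pDONR223-CSNK1D is a Gateway entry clone built on the Invitrogen pDONR223 donor backbone (about 5 kb without insert). It carries the human CSNK1D open reading frame, which encodes casein kinase 1 delta, as an insert of roughly 1.25 kb. The plasmid is propagated in E. coli as a high-copy vector under spectinomycin selection. The ORF was introduced by Gateway recombination, so in a clone of this type it would be expected to sit between attL recombination sites that allow transfer into any compatible destination vector through an LR reaction. No feature table is provided, so the att sites and the origin of replication are not itemised in the record. M13 forward and reverse primer sites flank the insert for sequence verification.

The ORF lacks a stop codon. This "open" configuration lets it be recombined in frame with a C-terminal epitope tag and a stop codon supplied by the destination vector. The record describes no promoter for expression in mammalian cells, and the depositors state that the plasmid should not be transfected directly; it serves only as a shuttle and storage clone. For expression in mammalian cells, they point to a companion set of four lentiviral Gateway destination vectors (pLX301 to pLX304), which are obtained separately. The depositor comments indicate that the clone is distributed as part of a kit of such ORF clones, and the associated publication concerns resistance to RAF inhibition through reactivation of the MAP kinase pathway. The record lists the plasmid as available to academic and nonprofit users but not to industry.
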