>Addgene plasmid #23796 | pDONR223-CSNK1D | depositor partial sequence | sequence record 10852 | Author sequence
[1245 nt withheld, positions 1-1245]
TGA
