>Addgene plasmid #23796 | pDONR223-CSNK1D | addgene partial sequence | sequence record 29565 | 23796 with M13pUC-fwd
CAATAATGATTTTATTTTGACTGATAGTGACCTGTTCGTTGCAACAAATTGATGAGCAATGCTTTTTTAT
AATGCCAACTTTGTACAAAAAAGTTGGC
[559 nt withheld, positions 99-657]
